>Addgene plasmid #126817 | Pm_CyRPA-Cd4-bio-His | addgene full sequence | sequence record 245740 | Addgene NGS Result
GTGATGCGGTTTTGGCAGTACACCAATGGGCGTGGATAGCGGTTTGACTCACGGGGATTTCCAAGTCTCC
ACCCCATTGACGTCAATGGGAGTTTGTTTTGGCACCAAAATCAACGGGACTTTCCAAAATGTCGTAATAA
CCCCGCCCCGTTGACGCAAATGGGCGGTAGGCGTGTACGGTGGGAGGTCTATATAAGCAGAGCTCGTTTA
GTGAACCGTCAGATCCTCACTCTCTTCCGCATCGCTGTCTGCGAGGGCCAGCTGTTGGGCTCGCGGTTGA
GGACAAACTCTTCGCGGTCTTTCCAGTACTCTTGGATCGGAAACCCGTCGGCCTCCGAACGGTACTCCGC
CACCGAGGGACCTGAGCGAGTCCGCATCGACCGGATCGGAAAACCTCTCGAGAAAGGCGTCTAACCAGTC
ACAGTCGCAAGGTAGGCTGAGCACCGTGGCGGGCGGCAGCGGGTGGCGGTCGGGGTTGTTTCTGGCGGAG
GTGCTGCTGATGATGTAATTAAAGTAGGCGGTCTTGAGACGGCGGATGGTCGAGGTGAGGTGTGGCAGGC
TTGAGATCCAGCTGTTGGGGTGAGTACTCCCTCTCAAAAGCGGGCATTACTTCTGCGCTAAGATTGTCAG
TTTCCAAAAACGAGGAGGATTTGATATTCACCTGGCCCGATCTGGCCATACACTTGAGTGACAATGACAT
CCACTTTGCCTTTCTCTCCACAGGTGTCCACTCCCAGGTCCAAGTTTGCCACCATGGAGTTTCAGACCCA
GGTACTCATGTCCCTGCTGCTCTGCATGTCTGGTGCGGCCGCCGAGCGGAAGAACAAGAACATCATCCTG
ATCAACGACGAGACAAGCAGCCTGAACAACGCCGCCCAGTGCAGCCAGGACGTGCACTTCGCCTTCAAGA
AAGAGCTGTACAAGTACTGCGTCGAGCACGACATCAAGAACACCGAGAGCCACGTGTACATCCAGAAGAA
AGAAAACAACCGGTGGATCAGCCAGAGCGAGCTGCTGGGCAAGTTCTACAAGATCAAGCCCGTGTCCATC
TTCAACTTCGTGGACGACAACCAGATCATCCTCATCATCTGCGAGTACATCAACAACGACAAGACCAACA
CCAAGGACTGCTACCGGTGGTCCTCCCAGGACGGCACCACCTTCACCAAAGAAAACGTGGTCATCGACAA
CGATATCTTCAACAACAAGAACTACGCCAGCTACAGCAGCGCCCCTCTGAAGATCAGCAACAAGGCCTAC
CTGCTGATCTGCGGCACCCACAGCAACCAGCTGAAGAACAACAAAAACGAGGATCACCTGGCCAGCTGCA
CCGCCAGCGACGACGACGGCAGAAATTGGCGGACCCAGATCAAGATCAACTACGCCGGCTTCCAGGCCGA
CAGCCCCTTCTTTGCCCTGACCCCTCACATCTTCAATGACGAGCTGGGCTTCTACTTCTACACCGGCGTG
AACATTGCCACCAAGAGCACAGGCGGCCAGTATATCGCCTGCAGCGTGGACAACGGCGCCAACATTGCCT
TCAACTGCAACGACGTGAACCTGTTCAAAGAGAACAAGCTGCTGCAGAATATCGCCAAGCTGAGCGACCA
CTACCTGACCAACTACATCGACAAGGATTACCTGGACCTGTGCTACCTGTACTACACAAAAGAAAATGCC
ATCATGATCGGCTCCCCAAAGCACATCTACAACGATCACAAGTGCTACAACTCCGCCATCATCAAAGAGG
ACGAGAGCACCTTCTTTTTCACCTACTACAAAGGCCACGGCCTGCAGAACATGCACAGCATCCACTACAC
CCAGTACGATGGCGCGCCGTCGACCTCCATCACGGCCTATAAGAGTGAGGGGGAGTCAGCGGAGTTCTCC
TTCCCACTCAACCTTGGAGAGGAAAGCCTGCAGGGAGAGTTGAGATGGAAGGCAGAGAAGGCTCCTTCTT
CCCAGTCCTGGATCACCTTCTCCCTAAAGAACCAAAAGGTGTCTGTGCAGAAGTCTACTAGCAACCCCAA
GTTCCAGCTGTCCGAAACGCTCCCACTCACCCTTCAGATACCCCAGGTCTCCCTTCAGTTTGCTGGTTCT
GGCAACCTGACCCTGACTCTGGACAGAGGGATACTGTATCAGGAAGTGAACCTGGTGGTGATGAAAGTGA
CTCAGCCCGACAGCAACACTTTGACCTGTGAGGTGATGGGACCCACCTCACCCAAGATGAGACTGATCTT
GAAGCAGGAGAATCAGGAGGCCAGGGTCTCCAGGCAGGAGAAAGTGATTCAAGTGCAGGCCCCTGAAGCA
GGGGTGTGGCAATGTCTACTGAGTGAAGGTGAAGAGGTCAAGATGGACTCCAAGATCCAGGTTTTATCCA
AAGGGTTGAATTCCGGCAGCCTGCACCACATCCTGGACGCCCAGAAGATGCTGTGGAACCACAGGGACAG
GAACCTGCCTCCTCTGGCCCCTCTGGGCCCCCACCACCATCACCACCATTGAGTCTAGACACGTGATTAA
TTAAGGATCCCCCGACCTCGACCTCTGGCTAATAAAGGAAATTTATTTTCATTGCAATAGTGTGTTGGAA
TTTTTTGTGTCTCTCACTCGGAAGGACATATGGGAGGGCAAATCATTTGGTCGAGATCCCTCGGAGATCT
CTAGCTAGAGGATCGATCCCCGCCCCGGACGAACTAAACCTGACTACGACATCTCTGCCCCTTCTTCGCG
GGGCAGTGCATGTAATCCCTTCAGTTGGTTGGTACAACTTGCCAACTGGGCCCTGTTCCACATGTGACAC
GGGGGGGGACCAAACACAAAGGGGTTCTCTGACTGTAGTTGACATCCTTATAAATGGATGTGCACATTTG
CCAACACTGAGTGGCTTTCATCCTGGAGCAGACTTTGCAGTCTGTGGACTGCAACACAACATTGCCTTTA
TGTGTAACTCTTGGCTGAAGCTCTTACACCAATGCTGGGGGACATGTACCTCCCAGGGGCCCAGGAAGAC
TACGGGAGGCTACACCAACGTCAATCAGAGGGGCCTGTGTAGCTACCGATAAGCGGACCCTCAAGAGGGC
ATTAGCAATAGTGTTTATAAGGCCCCCTTGTTAACCCTAAACGGGTAGCATATGCTTCCCGGGTAGTAGT
ATATACTATCCAGACTAACCCTAATTCAATAGCATATGTTACCCAACGGGAAGCATATGCTATCGAATTA
GGGTTAGTAAAAGGGTCCTAAGGAACAGCGATATCTCCCACCCCATGAGCTGTCACGGTTTTATTTACAT
GGGGTCAGGATTCCACGAGGGTAGTGAACCATTTTAGTCACAAGGGCAGTGGCTGAAGATCAAGGAGCGG
GCAGTGAACTCTCCTGAATCTTCGCCTGCTTCTTCATTCTCCTTCGTTTAGCTAATAGAATAACTGCTGA
GTTGTGAACAGTAAGGTGTATGTGAGGTGCTCGAAAACAAGGTTTCAGGTGACGCCCCCAGAATAAAATT
TGGACGGGGGGTTCAGTGGTGGCATTGTGCTATGACACCAATATAACCCTCACAAACCCCTTGGGCAATA
AATACTAGTGTAGGAATGAAACATTCTGAATATCTTTAACAATAGAAATCCATGGGGTGGGGACAAGCCG
TAAAGACTGGATGTCCATCTCACACGAATTTATGGCTATGGGCAACACATAATCCTAGTGCAATATGATA
CTGGGGTTATTAAGATGTGTCCCAGGCAGGGACCAAGACAGGTGAACCATGTTGTTACACTCTATTTGTA
ACAAGGGGAAAGAGAGTGGACGCCGACAGCAGCGGACTCCACTGGTTGTCTCTAACACCCCCGAAAATTA
AACGGGGCTCCACGCCAATGGGGCCCATAAACAAAGACAAGTGGCCACTCTTTTTTTTGAAATTGTGGAG
TGGGGGCACGCGTCAGCCCCCACACGCCGCCCTGCGGTTTTGGACTGTAAAATAAGGGTGTAATAACTTG
GCTGATTGTAACCCCGCTAACCACTGCGGTCAAACCACTTGCCCACAAAACCACTAATGGCACCCCGGGG
AATACCTGCATAAGTAGGTGGGCGGGCCAAGATAGGGGCGCGATTGCTGCGATCTGGAGGACAAATTACA
CACACTTGCGCCTGAGCGCCAAGCACAGGGTTGTTGGTCCTCATATTCACGAGGTCGCTGAGAGCACGGT
GGGCTAATGTTGCCATGGGTAGCATATACTACCCAAATATCTGGATAGCATATGCTATCCTAATCTATAT
CTGGGTAGCATAGGCTATCCTAATCTATATCTGGGTAGCATATGCTATCCTAATCTATATCTGGGTAGTA
TATGCTATCCTAATTTATATCTGGGTAGCATAGGCTATCCTAATCTATATCTGGGTAGCATATGCTATCC
TAATCTATATCTGGGTAGTATATGCTATCCTAATCTGTATCCGGGTAGCATATGCTATCCTAATAGAGAT
TAGGGTAGTATATGCTATCCTAATTTATATCTGGGTAGCATATACTACCCAAATATCTGGATAGCATATG
CTATCCTAATCTATATCTGGGTAGCATATGCTATCCTAATCTATATCTGGGTAGCATAGGCTATCCTAAT
CTATATCTGGGTAGCATATGCTATCCTAATCTATATCTGGGTAGTATATGCTATCCTAATTTATATCTGG
GTAGCATAGGCTATCCTAATCTATATCTGGGTAGCATATGCTATCCTAATCTATATCTGGGTAGTATATG
CTATCCTAATCTGTATCCGGGTAGCATATGCTATCCTCATGATAAGCTGTCAAACATGAGAATTTTCTTG
AAGACGAAAGGGCCTCGTGATACGCCTATTTTTATAGGTTAATGTCATGATAATAATGGTTTCTTAGACG
TCAGGTGGCACTTTTCGGGGAAATGTGCGCGGAACCCCTATTTGTTTATTTTTCTAAATACATTCAAATA
TGTATCCGCTCATGAGACAATAACCCTGATAAATGCTTCAATAATATTGAAAAAGGAAGAGTATGAGTAT
TCAACATTTCCGTGTCGCCCTTATTCCCTTTTTTGCGGCATTTTGCCTTCCTGTTTTTGCTCACCCAGAA
ACGCTGGTGAAAGTAAAAGATGCTGAAGATCAGTTGGGTGCACGAGTGGGTTACATCGAACTGGATCTCA
ACAGCGGTAAGATCCTTGAGAGTTTTCGCCCCGAAGAACGTTTTCCAATGATGAGCACTTTTAAAGTTCT
GCTATGTGGCGCGGTATTATCCCGTGTTGACGCCGGGCAAGAGCAACTCGGTCGCCGCATACACTATTCT
CAGAATGACTTGGTTGAGTACTCACCAGTCACAGAAAAGCATCTTACGGATGGCATGACAGTAAGAGAAT
TATGCAGTGCTGCCATAACCATGAGTGATAACACTGCGGCCAACTTACTTCTGACAACGATCGGAGGACC
GAAGGAGCTAACCGCTTTTTTGCACAACATGGGGGATCATGTAACTCGCCTTGATCGTTGGGAACCGGAG
CTGAATGAAGCCATACCAAACGACGAGCGTGACACCACGATGCCTGCAGCAATGGCAACAACGTTGCGCA
AACTATTAACTGGCGAACTACTTACTCTAGCTTCCCGGCAACAATTAATAGACTGGATGGAGGCGGATAA
AGTTGCAGGACCACTTCTGCGCTCGGCCCTTCCGGCTGGCTGGTTTATTGCTGATAAATCTGGAGCCGGT
GAGCGTGGGTCTCGCGGTATCATTGCAGCACTGGGGCCAGATGGTAAGCCCTCCCGTATCGTAGTTATCT
ACACGACGGGGAGTCAGGCAACTATGGATGAACGAAATAGACAGATCGCTGAGATAGGTGCCTCACTGAT
TAAGCATTGGTAACTGTCAGACCAAGTTTACTCATATATACTTTAGATTGATTTAAAACTTCATTTTTAA
TTTAAAAGGATCTAGGTGAAGATCCTTTTTGATAATCTCATGACCAAAATCCCTTAACGTGAGTTTTCGT
TCCACTGAGCGTCAGACCCCGTAGAAAAGATCAAAGGATCTTCTTGAGATCCTTTTTTTCTGCGCGTAAT
CTGCTGCTTGCAAACAAAAAAACCACCGCTACCAGCGGTGGTTTGTTTGCCGGATCAAGAGCTACCAACT
CTTTTTCCGAAGGTAACTGGCTTCAGCAGAGCGCAGATACCAAATACTGTTCTTCTAGTGTAGCCGTAGT
TAGGCCACCACTTCAAGAACTCTGTAGCACCGCCTACATACCTCGCTCTGCTAATCCTGTTACCAGTGGC
TGCTGCCAGTGGCGATAAGTCGTGTCTTACCGGGTTGGACTCAAGACGATAGTTACCGGATAAGGCGCAG
CGGTCGGGCTGAACGGGGGGTTCGTGCACACAGCCCAGCTTGGAGCGAACGACCTACACCGAACTGAGAT
ACCTACAGCGTGAGCTATGAGAAAGCGCCACGCTTCCCGAAGGGAGAAAGGCGGACAGGTATCCGGTAAG
CGGCAGGGTCGGAACAGGAGAGCGCACGAGGGAGCTTCCAGGGGGAAACGCCTGGTATCTTTATAGTCCT
GTCGGGTTTCGCCACCTCTGACTTGAGCGTCGATTTTTGTGATGCTCGTCAGGGGGGCGGAGCCTATGGA
AAAACGCCAGCAACGCGGCCTTTTTACGGTTCCTGGCCTTTTGCTGGCCTTTTGCTCACATGTTCTTTCC
TGCGTTATCCCCTGATTCTGTGGATAACCGTATTACCGCCTTTGAGTGAGCTGATACCGCTCGCCGCAGC
CGAACGACCGAGCGCAGCGAGTCAGTGAGCGAGGAAGCGGAAGAGCGCCCAATACGCAAACCGCCTCTCC
CCGCGCGTTGGCCGATTCATTAATGCAGCTGGCACGACAGGTTTCCCGACTGGAAAGCGGGCAGTGAGCG
CAACGCAATTAATGTGAGTTAGCTCACTCATTAGGCACCCCAGGCTTTACACTTTATGCTTCCGGCTCGT
ATGTTGTGTGGAATTGTGAGCGGATAACAATTTCACACAGGAAACAGCTATGACCATGATTACGCCAAGC
TCTAGCTAGAGGTCGACCAATTCTCATGTTTGACAGCTTATCATCGCAGATCCGGGCAACGTTGTTGCCA
TTGCTGCAGGCGCAGAACTGGTAGGTATGGAAGATCTATACATTGAATCAATATTGGCAATTAGCCATAT
TAGTCATTGGTTATATAGCATAAATCAATATTGGCTATTGGCCATTGCATACGTTGTATCTATATCATAA
TATGTACATTTATATTGGCTCATGTCCAATATGACCGCCATGTTGACATTGATTATTGACTAGTTATTAA
TAGTAATCAATTACGGGGTCATTAGTTCATAGCCCATATATGGAGTTCCGCGTTACATAACTTACGGTAA
ATGGCCCGCCTGGCTGACCGCCCAACGACCCCCGCCCATTGACGTCAATAATGACGTATGTTCCCATAGT
AACGCCAATAGGGACTTTCCATTGACGTCAATGGGTGGAGTATTTACGGTAAACTGCCCACTTGGCAGTA
CATCAAGTGTATCATATGCCAAGTCCGCCCCCTATTGACGTCAATGACGGTAAATGGCCCGCCTGGCATT
ATGCCCAGTACATGACCTTACGGGACTTTCCTACTTGGCAGTACATCTACGTATTAGTCATCGCTATTAC
CATG
Features (pLannotate 1.2.2; 18 found; start..end, strand, type, name):
      2..201     +  promoter       CMV promoter: human cytomegalovirus (CMV) immediate early promoter
    269..307     +  misc_feature   Ad SA (fragment): adenovirus major late transcript splice acceptor (Friedrich and Soriano, 1991)
    340..549     -  CDS            PTP (fragment): TERM_ADE02 - Experimental evidence at protein level: Swiss-Prot protein existence level 1. Protein covalently bound to the viral DNA that acts as a primer for viral genomic replication by DNA strand displacement. Assembles on the viral origin of replication in an initiation complex with viral polymerase, DBP, host NFIA and host POU2F1/OCT1. During initiation, the polymerase covalently couples the first dCTP with Ser- 580 of pTP. The terminal protein stimulates the template activity over 20 fold compared to protein-free templates. Neo-synthesized viral genomes are linked to two preterminal prot
    580..669     +  intron         chimeric intron (fragment): chimera between introns from adenovirus and immunoglobulin heavy chain genes
    688..734     +  CDS            IgH signal sequence (fragment): signal sequence from the mouse immunoglobulin heavy chain variable region
   1831..2391    +  CDS            Cd4 (fragment): CD4_RAT - Experimental evidence at protein level: Swiss-Prot protein existence level 1. Integral membrane glycoprotein that plays an essential role in the immune response and serves multiple functions in responses against both external and internal offenses. In T-cells, functions primarily as a coreceptor for MHC class II molecule:peptide complex. The antigens presented by class II peptides are derived from extracellular proteins while class I peptides are derived from cytosolic proteins. Interacts simultaneously with the T-cell receptor (TCR) and the MHC class II presented by antigen presenti
   2551..2606    +  polyA_signal   β-globin poly(A) signal: rabbit β-globin polyadenylation signal (Gil and Proudfoot, 1987)
   3120..4801    -  rep_origin     oriP (fragment): Epstein-Barr virus oriP replication origin (Yates et al., 2000)
   4928..5032    +  promoter       AmpR promoter: bla
   5033..5893    +  CDS            AmpR: β-lactamase; bla; confers resistance to ampicillin, carbenicillin, and related antibiotics
   6064..6652    +  rep_origin     ori: high-copy-number ColE1/pMB1/pBR322/pUC origin of replication
   6835..6927    +  CDS            lacI (fragment): lac repressor; lacI; The lac repressor binds to the lac operator to inhibit transcription in E. coli. This inhibition can be relieved by adding lactose or isopropyl-β-D-thiogalactopyranoside (IPTG).
   6940..6961    +  protein_bind   CAP binding site: CAP binding activates transcription in the presence of cAMP. E. coli catabolite activator protein
   6976..7006    +  promoter       lac promoter: promoter for the E. coli lac operon
   7014..7030    +  protein_bind   lac operator: The lac repressor binds to the lac operator to inhibit transcription in E. coli. This inhibition can be relieved by adding lactose or isopropyl-β-D-thiogalactopyranoside (IPTG). lac repressor encoded by lacI
   7100..7116    +  promoter       tet promoter (fragment): E. coli promoter for tetracycline efflux protein gene
   7126..7151    -  CDS            bla(M) (fragment): β-lactamase lacking the signal sequence; bla(M); allows cytosolic expression of β-lactamase
   7325..7704    +  enhancer       CMV enhancer: human cytomegalovirus immediate early enhancer
