[The description below was written by a language model from this plasmid's Addgene catalogue record and pLannotate feature annotations shown in this document.]
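Description:
Pm_CyRPA-Cd4-bio-His is a 7.7 kb mammalian expression plasmid built on the pTT3 backbone for producing a recombinant, soluble form of the Plasmodium malariae protein CyRPA (PmUG01_05040800). It is maintained in E. coli through a high-copy ColE1/pUC-type origin and selected with ampicillin via the β-lactamase gene. The backbone also carries a fragment of the Epstein-Barr virus oriP, an element that supports episomal retention and enhanced expression in cells supplying EBNA1. No mammalian selection marker is annotated, consistent with transient transfection use. Short lac and tet regulatory fragments near the bacterial region appear to be backbone remnants.

Expression is driven by the CMV immediate early enhancer and promoter, which span the numbering origin of the circular map. They are followed by adenovirus-derived leader and splice sequences and a chimeric intron fragment that promote efficient processing of the transcript. The annotated "PTP" hit on the opposite strand probably reflects this adenoviral leader region rather than a functional coding sequence. A mouse immunoglobulin heavy chain signal sequence fragment lies upstream of the insert and would direct the protein into the secretory pathway. The chemically synthesised CyRPA insert of about 1 kb sits between retained NotI and AscI sites; it is not itself annotated in the feature table but occupies the gap before the tag. Downstream, the backbone supplies a C-terminal tag of rat Cd4 domains 3 and 4, a biotinylation sequence and a 6xHis tag, with a rabbit β-globin polyadenylation signal ending the unit. Such tags generally serve for detection, capture on streptavidin and nickel-affinity purification. The plasmid belongs to a panel of antigens from human-infective Plasmodium species made for serological surveillance.
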