Addgene plasmid #126817: Pm_CyRPA-Cd4-bio-His
Purpose: Expression of recombinant P. malariae protein in mammalian cells
Depositing lab: Gavin Wright. Depositing organization: Wellcome Sanger Institute. Publication: A panel of recombinant proteins from human-infective Plasmodium species for serological surveillance. Muller-Sienerth N, Shilts J, Kadir KA, Yman V, Homann MV, Asghar M, Ngasala B, Singh B, Farnert A, Wright GJ. Malar J. 2020 Jan 17;19(1):31. doi: 10.1186/s12936-020-3111-5. PubMed 31952523.
Backbone
  Vector backbone: pTT3
  Backbone manufacturer: Yves Durocher, NRC
  Backbone size w/o insert (bp): 6688
  Total vector size (bp): 7704
  Vector type: Mammalian Expression
Growth in bacteria
  Bacterial resistance: Ampicillin, 100 μg/mL
  Growth temperature: 37°C
  Growth strain: DH5alpha
  Copy number: High Copy
Gene/Insert
  Gene/Insert name: CyRPA (alt name: PmUG01_05040800)
  Species: Plasmodium malariae
  Insert size (bp): 1016
  GenBank ID: SBT87544.1
  Entrez Gene: PmUG01_05040800 (a.k.a. PMUG01_05040800)
  Promoter: CMV
  Tag / fusion protein: ratCd4(d3+4)-bio-6His (C terminal on backbone)
  Cloning method: Restriction Enzyme; 5′ cloning site NotI (not destroyed); 3′ cloning site AscI (not destroyed)
  Sequencing primers: 5′ CMV-F
Resource information
  A portion of this plasmid was derived from a plasmid made by: Insert was chemically synthesised.
Terms and licenses: Academic/Nonprofit Terms; Industry Terms: Not Available to Industry
How to cite: Pm_CyRPA-Cd4-bio-His was a gift from Gavin Wright (Addgene plasmid # 126817 ; http://n2t.net/addgene:126817 ; RRID:Addgene_126817)
